>Addgene plasmid #129847 | pRDAX-344 N-Tag UnaG[2] L10 {Esp3I(2x)} mCherry | depositor full sequence | sequence record 249225 | Full Sequence
GCCTGCCTCCAGGCCTCAATATTGGCCATTAGCCATATTATTCATTGGTTATATAGCATAAATCAATATT
GGCTATTGGCCATTGCATACGTTGTATCTATATCATAATATGTACATTTATATTGGCTCATGTCCAATAT
GACCGCCATGTTGGCATTGATTATTGACTAGTTATTAATAGTAATCAATTACGGGGTCATTAGTTCATAG
CCCATATATGGAGTTCCGCGTTACATAACTTACGGTAAATGGCCCGCCTGGCTGACCGCCCAACGACCCC
CGCCCATTGACGTCAATAATGACGTATGTTCCCATAGTAACGCCAATAGGGACTTTCCATTGACGTCAAT
GGGTGGAGTATTTACGGTAAACTGCCCACTTGGCAGTACATCAAGTGTATCATATGCCAAGTCCGCCCCC
TATTGACGTCAATGACGGTAAATGGCCCGCCTGGCATTATGCCCAGTACATGACCTTACGGGACTTTCCT
ACTTGGCAGTACATCTACGTATTAGTCATCGCTATTACCATGGTGATGCGGTTTTGGCAGTACACCAATG
GGCGTGGATAGCGGTTTGACTCACGGGGATTTCCAAGTCTCCACCCCATTGACGTCAATGGGAGTTTGTT
TTGGCACCAAAATCAACGGGACTTTCCAAAATGTCGTAATAACCCCGCCCCGTTGACGCAAATGGGCGGT
AGGCGTGTACGGTGGGAGGTCTATATAAGCAGAGCTCGTTTAGTGAACCGTCAGATCACTAGAAGCTTTA
TTGCGGTAGTTTATCACAGTTAAATTGCTAACGCAGTCAGTGCTTCTGACACAACAGTCTCGAACTTAAG
CTGCAGAAGTTGGTCGTGAGGCACTGGGCAGGTAAGTATCAAGGTTACAAGACAGGTTTAAGGAGACCAA
TAGAAACTGGGCTTGTCGAGACAGAGAAGACTCTTGCGTTTCTGATAGGCACCTATTGGTCTTACTGACA
TCCACTTTGCCTTTCTCTCCACAGGTGTCCACTCCCAGGCCACCATGGGGGTGAAGTCTGTGGTGAATCT
GGTAGGCGAGAAACTCGTGTACGTCCAGAAGTGGGATGGGAAGGAAACCACGTATGTGCGAGAGATCAAG
GACGGGAAGTTGGTTGTCACCCTGACCATGGGCGATGTGGTTGCTGTGCGCTCATATCGGAGAGCCACTG
AAGGGAGCTCTGCCAGCGGTGGCAGCACCTCCCGAGACGCCGAGGCACGCCGTCTCCTAAGAATTCAGAT
CCGCCCCTCTCCCTCCCCCCCCCCTAACGTTACTGGCCGAAGCCGCTTGGAATAAGGCCGGTGTGCGTTT
GTCTATATGTTATTTTCCACCATATTGCCGTCTTTTGGCAATGTGAGGGCCCGGAAACCTGGCCCTGTCT
TCTTGACGAGCATTCCTAGGGGTCTTTCCCCTCTCGCCAAAGGAATGCAAGGTCTGTTGAATGTCGTGAA
GGAAGCAGTTCCTCTGGTAGCTTCTTGAAGACAAACAACGTCTGTAGCGACCCTTTGCAGGCAGCGGAAC
CCCCCACCTGGCGACAGGTGCCTCTGCGGCCAAAAGCCACGTGTATAAGATACACCTGCAAAGGCGGCAC
AACCCCAGTGCCACGTTGTGAGTTGGATAGTTGTGGAAAGAGTCAAATGGCTCTCCTCAAGCGTATTCAA
CAAGGGGCTGAAGGATGCCCAGAAGGTACCCCATTGTATGGGATCTGATCTGGGGCCTCGGTACACATGC
TTTACATGTGTTTAGTCGAGGTTAAAAAAACGTCTAGGCCCCCCGAACCACGGGGACGTGGTTTTCCTTT
GAAAAACACGATGATAATATGGCCACAACCATGGTGAGCAAGGGCGAGGAGGATAACATGGCCATCATCA
AGGAGTTCATGCGCTTCAAGGTGCACATGGAGGGCTCCGTGAACGGCCACGAGTTCGAGATCGAGGGCGA
GGGCGAGGGCCGCCCCTACGAGGGCACCCAGACCGCCAAGCTGAAGGTGACCAAGGGTGGCCCCCTGCCC
TTCGCCTGGGACATCCTGTCCCCTCAGTTCATGTACGGCTCCAAGGCCTACGTGAAGCACCCCGCCGACA
TCCCCGACTACTTGAAGCTGTCCTTCCCCGAGGGCTTCAAGTGGGAGCGCGTGATGAACTTCGAGGACGG
CGGCGTGGTGACCGTGACCCAGGACTCCTCCCTGCAGGACGGCGAGTTCATCTACAAGGTGAAGCTGCGC
GGCACCAACTTCCCCTCCGACGGCCCCGTAATGCAGAAGAAGACCATGGGCTGGGAGGCCTCCTCCGAGC
GGATGTACCCCGAGGACGGCGCCCTGAAGGGCGAGATCAAGCAGAGGCTGAAGCTGAAGGACGGCGGCCA
CTACGACGCTGAGGTCAAGACCACCTACAAGGCCAAGAAGCCCGTGCAGCTGCCCGGCGCCTACAACGTC
AACATCAAGTTGGACATCACCTCCCACAACGAGGACTACACCATCGTGGAACAGTACGAACGCGCCGAGG
GCCGCCACTCCACCGGCGGCATGGACGAGCTGTACAAGTAAACCGGTGCTCGAGGTACCGATGAATAGCT
AAGGTCGAGGCCGCAGGTAAGTATCAAGGTTACAAGACAGGTTTAAGGAGACCAATAGAAACTGGGCTTG
TCGAGACAGAGAAGACTCTTGCGTTTCTGATAGGCACCTATTGGTCTTACTGACATCCACTTTGCCTTTC
TCTCCACAGGTGTCGACAATCAACCTCTGGATTACAAAATTTGTGAAAGATTGACTGGTATTCTTAACTA
TGTTGCTCCTTTTACGCTATGTGGATACGCTGCTTTAATGCCTTTGTATCATGCTATTGCTTCCCGTATG
GCTTTCATTTTCTCCTCCTTGTATAAATCCTGGTTGCTGTCTCTTTATGAGGAGTTGTGGCCCGTTGTCA
GGCAACGTGGCGTGGTGTGCACTGTGTTTGCTGACGCAACCCCCACTGGTTGGGGCATTGCCACCACCTG
TCAGCTCCTTTCCGGGACTTTCGCTTTCCCCCTCCCTATTGCCACGGCGGAACTCATCGCCGCCTGCCTT
GCCCGCTGCTGGACAGGGGCTCGGCTGTTGGGCACTGACAATTCCGTGGTGTTGTCGGGGAAGCTGACGT
CCTTTCCATGGCTGCTCGCCTGTGTTGCCACCTGGATTCTGCGCGGGACGTCCTTCTGCTACGTCCCTTC
GGCCCTCAATCCAGCGGACCTTCCTTCCCGCGGCCTGCTGCCGGCTCTGCGGCCTCTTCCGCGTCTTCGC
CTTCGCCCTCAGACGAGTCGGATCTCCCTTTGGGCCGCCTCCCCGCCTGGAATTCGAGCTCGGTACGATC
AGCCTCGACTGTGCCTTCTAGTTGCCAGCCATCTGTTGTTTGCCCCTCCCCCGTGCCTTCCTTGACCCTG
GAAGGTGCCACTCCCACTGTCCTTTCCTAATAAAATGAGGAAATTGCATCGCATTGTCTGAGTAGGTGTC
ATTCTATTCTGGGGGGTGGGGTGGGGCAGGACAGCAAGGGGGAGGATTGGGAAGACAATAGCCCAGCTTT
TGTTCCCTTTAGTGAGGGTTAATTGCGCGCTTGGCGTAATCATGGTCATAGCTGTTTCCTGTGTGAAATT
GTTATCCGCTAATTCACTCCTCAGGTGCAGGCTGCCTATCAGAAGGTGGTGGCTGGTGTGGCCAATGCCC
TGGCTCACAAATACCACTGAGATCTTTTTCCCTCTGCCAAAAATTATGGGGACATCATGAAGCCCCTTGA
GCATCTGACTTCTGGCTAATAAAGGAAATTTATTTTCATTGCAATAGTGTGTTGGAATTTTTTGTGTCTC
TCACTCGGAAGGACATATGGGAGGGCAAATCATTTAAAACATCAGAATGAGTATTTGGTTTAGAGTTTGG
CAACATATGCCCATATGCTGGCTGCCATGAACAAAGGTTGGCTATAAAGAGGTCATCAGTATATGAAACA
GCCCCCTGCTGTCCATTCCTTATTCCATAGAAAAGCCTTGACTTGAGGTTAGATTTTTTTTATATTTTGT
TTTGTGTTATTTTTTTCTTTAACATCCCTAAAATTTTCCTTACATGTTTTACTAGCCAGATTTTTCCTCC
TCTCCTGACTACTCCCAGTCATAGCTGTCCCTCTTCTCTTATGGAGATCGGCCGGCCGCCGGCGTCGACG
CGCGCGGCCGCGGCGCGCCGTTGCTGGCGTTTTTCCATAGGCTCCGCCCCCCTGACGAGCATCACAAAAA
TCGACGCTCAAGTCAGAGGTGGCGAAACCCGACAGGACTATAAAGATACCAGGCGTTTCCCCCTGGAAGC
TCCCTCGTGCGCTCTCCTGTTCCGACCCTGCCGCTTACCGGATACCTGTCCGCCTTTCTCCCTTCGGGAA
GCGTGGCGCTTTCTCATAGCTCACGCTGTAGGTATCTCAGTTCGGTGTAGGTCGTTCGCTCCAAGCTGGG
CTGTGTGCACGAACCCCCCGTTCAGCCCGACCGCTGCGCCTTATCCGGTAACTATCGTCTTGAGTCCAAC
CCGGTAAGACACGACTTATCGCCACTGGCAGCAGCCACTGGTAACAGGATTAGCAGAGCGAGGTATGTAG
GCGGTGCTACAGAGTTCTTGAAGTGGTGGCCTAACTACGGCTACACTAGAAGAACAGTATTTGGTATCTG
CGCTCTGCTGAAGCCAGTTACCTTCGGAAAAAGAGTTGGTAGCTCTTGATCCGGCAAACAAACCACCGCT
GGTAGCGGTGGTTTTTTTGTTTGCAAGCAGCAGATTACGCGCAGAAAAAAAGGATCTCAAGAAGATCCTT
TGATCTTTTCTACGGGGTCTGACGCTCAGTGGAACGAAAACTCACGTTAAGGGATTTTGGTCATGAGATT
ATCAAAAAGGATCTTCACCTAGATCCTTTTAAATTAAAAATGAAGTTTTAAATCAATCTAAAGTATATAT
GAGTAAACTTGGTCTGACAGTTACCAATGCTTAATCAGTGAGGCACCTATCTCAGCGATCTGTCTATTTC
GTTCATCCATAGTTGCCTGACTCCCCGTCGTGTAGATAACTACGATACGGGAGGGCTTACCATCTGGCCC
CAGTGCTGCAATGATACCGCGAGACCCACGCTCACCGGCTCCAGATTTATCAGCAATAAACCAGCCAGCC
GGAAGGGCCGAGCGCAGAAGTGGTCCTGCAACTTTATCCGCCTCCATCCAGTCTATTAATTGTTGCCGGG
AAGCTAGAGTAAGTAGTTCGCCAGTTAATAGTTTGCGCAACGTTGTTGCCATTGCTACAGGCATCGTGGT
GTCACGCTCGTCGTTTGGTATGGCTTCATTCAGCTCCGGTTCCCAACGATCAAGGCGAGTTACATGATCC
CCCATGTTGTGCAAAAAAGCGGTTAGCTCCTTCGGTCCTCCGATCGTTGTCAGAAGTAAGTTGGCCGCAG
TGTTATCACTCATGGTTATGGCAGCACTGCATAATTCTCTTACTGTCATGCCATCCGTAAGATGCTTTTC
TGTGACTGGTGAGTACTCAACCAAGTCATTCTGAGAATAGTGTATGCGGCGACCGAGTTGCTCTTGCCCG
GCGTCAATACGGGATAATACCGCGCCACATAGCAGAACTTTAAAAGTGCTCATCATTGGAAAACGTTCTT
CGGGGCGAAAACTCTCAAGGATCTTACCGCTGTTGAGATCCAGTTCGATGTAACCCACTCGTGCACCCAA
CTGATCTTCAGCATCTTTTACTTTCACCAGCGTTTCTGGGTGAGCAAAAACAGGAAGGCAAAATGCCGCA
AAAAAGGGAATAAGGGCGACACGGAAATGTTGAATACTCATACTCTTCCTTTTTCAATATTATTGAAGCA
TTTATCAGGGTTATTGTCTCATGAGCGGATACATATTTGAATGTATTTAGAAAAATAAACAAATAGGGGT
TCCGCGCACATTTCCCCGAAAAGTGCCACCTGACGTCTAAGAAACCATTATTATCATGACATTAACCTAT
AAAAATAGGCGTATCACGAGGCCCTTTCGTCTACGCGCGCGCCGGCGGCGCGCCGTCGACGGCCGGCCGC
GGCCGC
Features (pLannotate 1.2.2; 16 found; start..end, strand, type, name):
    155..532     +  enhancer       CMV enhancer: human cytomegalovirus immediate early enhancer
    534..733     +  promoter       CMV promoter: human cytomegalovirus (CMV) immediate early promoter
    872..1004    +  intron         chimeric intron: chimera between introns from human β-globin and immunoglobulin heavy chain genes
   1028..1192    +  CDS            UnaG (fragment): UnaG is a basic (constitutively fluorescent) green fluorescent protein published in 2013, derived from Anguilla japonica. It has low acid sensitivity. It requires the cofactor bilirubin for fluorescence.
   1264..1850    +  misc_feature   IRES2: internal ribosome entry site (IRES) of the encephalomyocarditis virus (EMCV)
   1851..2558    +  CDS            mCherry: mCherry is a basic (constitutively fluorescent) red fluorescent protein published in 2004, derived from Discosoma sp.. It is reported to be a very rapidly-maturing monomer with low acid sensitivity.
   2607..2739    +  intron         chimeric intron: chimera between introns from human β-globin and immunoglobulin heavy chain genes
   2748..3336    +  misc_feature   WPRE: woodchuck hepatitis virus posttranscriptional regulatory element
   3340..3356    +  misc_feature   MCS (fragment): pUC18/19 multiple cloning site
   3369..3480    +  polyA_signal   bGH poly(A) signal: bovine growth hormone polyadenylation signal
   3576..3594    -  promoter       T3 promoter: promoter for bacteriophage T3 RNA polymerase
   3653..3727    +  CDS            HBB (fragment): HBB_PONPY - Experimental evidence at transcript level: Swiss-Prot protein existence level 2. Involved in oxygen transport from the lung to the various peripheral tissues. From Pongo pygmaeus (Bornean orangutan).
   3798..3853    +  polyA_signal   β-globin poly(A) signal: rabbit β-globin polyadenylation signal (Gil and Proudfoot, 1987)
   4232..4820    -  rep_origin     ori: high-copy-number ColE1/pMB1/pBR322/pUC origin of replication
   4991..5851    -  CDS            AmpR: β-lactamase; bla; confers resistance to ampicillin, carbenicillin, and related antibiotics
   5852..5956    -  promoter       AmpR promoter: bla
