[The description below was written by a language model from this plasmid's Addgene catalogue record and pLannotate feature annotations shown in this document.]
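Description:
pRDAX-344 N-Tag UnaG[2] L10 {Esp3I(2x)} mCherry is a custom-built mammalian expression plasmid of about 6.1 kb, intended as a vector for protein–protein interaction assays based on bimolecular or trimolecular fluorescence complementation (BiFC/TriFC). It is propagated in E. coli as a high-copy plasmid through a ColE1/pUC-type origin and is selected with ampicillin via the β-lactamase gene and its native promoter.

The expression unit is driven by the human CMV immediate-early enhancer and promoter, followed by a chimeric β-globin/immunoglobulin intron that promotes efficient processing of the transcript. Downstream lies a short partial coding sequence of UnaG, the bilirubin-dependent green fluorescent protein from Japanese eel. The catalogue lists the insert species as mouse, which disagrees with this annotation. The name suggests that this is the second fragment of a split UnaG, placed as an N-terminal tag and joined through a linker ("L10") to a cloning position flanked by two Esp3I sites. These type IIS sites would allow seamless insertion of a protein of interest, but neither the sites nor the linker are annotated in the feature table, and the record lists the cloning sites as unknown.

After the fusion position, an EMCV IRES directs translation of mCherry from the same transcript, giving a red marker for transfected cells against which the complementation signal could be compared. A second chimeric intron, a WPRE and the bovine growth hormone polyadenylation signal complete the cassette. A T3 promoter, a β-globin coding fragment and a rabbit β-globin poly(A) signal are also detected further downstream. Green fluorescence is expected only when a partner protein carrying the complementary UnaG fragment is brought close.
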