Addgene plasmid #129847: pRDAX-344 N-Tag UnaG[2] L10 {Esp3I(2x)} mCherry
Purpose: PPI (BiFC/TriFC) assay vector
Depositing lab: Gary Lewin. Depositing organization: Max-Delbrueck-Centrum fuer Molekulare Medizin (MDC).
Backbone
  Vector backbone: custom built
  Vector type: Mammalian Expression
Growth in bacteria
  Bacterial resistance: Ampicillin, 100 μg/mL
  Growth temperature: 37°C
  Growth strain: DH5alpha
  Copy number: High Copy
Gene/Insert
  Gene/Insert name: UnaG
  Species: M. musculus (mouse)
  Cloning method: Restriction Enzyme; 5′ cloning site unknown (unknown if destroyed); 3′ cloning site unknown (unknown if destroyed)
Terms and licenses: Academic/Nonprofit Terms; Industry Terms: Not Available to Industry
How to cite: pRDAX-344 N-Tag UnaG[2] L10 {Esp3I(2x)} mCherry was a gift from Gary Lewin (Addgene plasmid # 129847 ; http://n2t.net/addgene:129847 ; RRID:Addgene_129847)
